>Addgene plasmid #61954 | 4P7A | depositor partial sequence | sequence record 101245 | Insert DNA Sequence
ATGTCGTTTGTGGCAGGGGTTATTCGGCGGCTGGACGAGACAGTGGTGAACCGCATCGCGGCGGGGGAAG
TTATCCAGCGGCCAGCTAATGCTATCAAAGAGATGATTGAGAACTGTTTAGATGCAAAATCCACAAGTAT
TCAAGTGATTGTTAAAGAGGGAGGCCTGAAGTTGATTCAGATCCAAGACAATGGCACCGGGATCAGGAAA
GAAGATCTGGATATTGTATGTGAAAGGTTCACTACTAGTAAACTGCAGTCCTTTGAGGATTTAGCCAGTA
TTTCTACCTATGGCTTTCGAGGTGAGGCTTTGGCCAGCATAAGCCATGTGGCTCATGTTACTATTACAAC
GAAAACAGCTGATGGAAAGTGTGCATACAGAGCAAGTTACTCAGATGGAAAACTGAAAGCCCCTCCTAAA
CCATGTGCTGGCAATCAAGGGACCCAGATCACGGTGGAGGACCTTTTTTACAACATAGCCACGAGGAGAA
AAGCTTTAAAAAATCCAAGTGAAGAATATGGGAAAATTTTGGAAGTTGTTGGCAGGTATTCAGTACACAA
TGCAGGCATTAGTTTCTCAGTTAAAAAACAAGGAGAGACAGTAGCTGATGTTAGGACACTACCCAATGCC
TCAACCGTGGACAATATTCGCTCCATCTTTGGAAATGCTGTTAGTCGAGAACTGATAGAAATTGGATGTG
AGGATAAAACCCTAGCCTTCAAAATGAATGGTTACATATCCAATGCAAACTACTCAGTGAAGAAGTGCAT
CTTCTTACTCTTCATCAACCATCGTCTGGTAGAATCAACTTCCTTGAGAAAAGCCATAGAAACAGTGTAT
GCAGCCTATTTGCCCAAAAACACACACCCATTCCTGTACCTCAGTTTAGAAATCAGTCCCCAGAATGTGG
ATGTTAATGTGCACCCCACAAAGCATGAAGTTCACTTCCTGCACGAGGAGAGCATCCTGGAGCGGGTGCA
GCAGCACATCGAGAGCAAGCTCCTGGGCTCCAATTCCTCCAGGATGTACTTCACCCAGACT
