>Addgene plasmid #61954 | 4P7A | addgene partial sequence | sequence record 101825 | T7 5'-TAATACGACTCACTATAGGG-3'
CTTTAAGAAGGAGATATACCATGCATCATCATCATCATCACAGCAGCGGCAGAGAAAACTTGTATTTCCA
GGGCATGTCGTTTGTGGCAGGGGTTATTCGGCGGCTGGACGAGACAGTGGTGAACCGCATCGCGGCGGGG
GAAGTTATCCAGCGGCCAGCTAATGCTATCAAAGAGATGATTGAGAACTGTTTAGATGCAAAATCCACAA
GTATTCAAGTGATTGTTAAAGAGGGAGGCCTGAAGTTGATTCAGATCCAAGACAATGGCACCGGGATCAG
GAAAGAAGATCTGGATATTGTATGTGAAAGGTTCACTACTAGTAAACTGCAGTCCTTTGAGGATTTAGCC
AGTATTTCTACCTATGGCTTTCGAGGTGAGGCTTTGGCCAGCATAAGCCATGTGGCTCATGTTACTATTA
CAACGAAAACAGCTGATGGAAAGTGTGCATACAGAGCAAGTTACTCAGATGGAAAACTGAAAGCCCCTCC
TAAACCATGTGCTGGCAATCAAGGGACCCAGATCACGGTGGAGGACCTTTTTTACAACATAGCCACGAGG
AGAAAAGCTTTAAAAAATCCAAGTGAAGAATATGGGAAAATTTTGGAAGTTGTTGGCAGGTATTCAGTAC
ACAATGCAGGCATTAGTTTCTCAGTTAAAAAACAAGGAGAGACAGTAGCTGATGTTAGGACACTACCCAA
TGCCTC
