>Addgene plasmid #61954 | 4P7A | addgene partial sequence | sequence record 101826 | T7term 5'-GCTAGTTATTGCTCAGCGG-3'
AGCATAAGCCATGTGGCTCATGTTACTATTACAACGAAAACAGCTGATGGAAAGTGTGCATACAGAGCAA
GTTACTCAGATGGAAAACTGAAAGCCCCTCCTAAACCATGTGCTGGCAATCAAGGGACCCAGATCACGGT
GGAGGACCTTTTTTACAACATAGCCACGAGGAGAAAAGCTTTAAAAAATCCAAGTGAAGAATATGGGAAA
ATTTTGGAAGTTGTTGGCAGGTATTCAGTACACAATGCAGGCATTAGTTTCTCAGTTAAAAAACAAGGAG
AGACAGTAGCTGATGTTAGGACACTACCCAATGCCTCAACCGTGGACAATATTCGCTCCATCTTTGGAAA
TGCTGTTAGTCGAGAACTGATAGAAATTGGATGTGAGGATAAAACCCTAGCCTTCAAAATGAATGGTTAC
ATATCCAATGCAAACTACTCAGTGAAGAAGTGCATCTTCTTACTCTTCATCAACCATCGTCTGGTAGAAT
CAACTTCCTTGAGAAAAGCCATAGAAACAGTGTATGCAGCCTATTTGCCCAAAAACACACACCCATTCCT
GTACCTCAGTTTAGAAATCAGTCCCCAGAATGTGGATGTTAATGTGCACCCCACAAAGCATGAAGTTCAC
TTCCTGCACGAGGAGAGCATCCTGGAGCGGGTGCAGCAGCACATCGAGAGCAAGCTCCTGGGCTCCAATT
CCTCCAGGATGTACTTCACCCAGACTTGATGACGAAGCTTGCGGCCGCACTCGAGCACCACCACCACCAC
CACTGAGATCCGGCTGCTAAC
