[The description below was written by a language model from this plasmid's Addgene catalogue record.]
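Description:
4P7A is a bacterial expression plasmid built on the pET28a-MHL backbone, a pET28-derived vector adapted for ligation-independent cloning and commonly used in structural genomics pipelines. It is selected with kanamycin and is recorded as high copy. No feature table accompanies the record, so the origin of replication and other backbone elements are not itemised.

The insert is a 1041 bp fragment of human MLH1, the DNA mismatch repair gene whose defects are associated with Lynch syndrome (hereditary nonpolyposis colorectal cancer). The purpose field warns that the insert may not be the full open reading frame, and the stated size is consistent with a domain-level construct rather than the complete coding sequence. The record does not specify which residues are included, and the mutation field only refers to comments that are not provided. Expression is driven by the T7 promoter, which requires a host supplying T7 RNA polymerase for protein production. The backbone contributes an N-terminal hexahistidine tag followed by a short linker and a TEV protease recognition site, allowing nickel-affinity purification and subsequent tag removal. A C-terminal 6xHis tag is also listed as present on the backbone, although the record does not say whether it is in frame with, and translated as part of, this particular insert.

The construct was made to produce recombinant MLH1 protein for structure determination. Its name and alternative insert name correspond to the Protein Data Bank entry for the resulting structure. It is suited to producing this MLH1 fragment for crystallography and for related biochemical or biophysical studies.
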