Addgene plasmid #61954: 4P7A
Purpose: Bacterial expression for structure determination; may not be full ORF
Depositing lab: Cheryl Arrowsmith. Depositing organization: University of Toronto.
Backbone
  Vector backbone: pET28a-MHL
  Backbone manufacturer: Addgene Plasmid 26096
  Vector type: Bacterial Expression
Growth in bacteria
  Bacterial resistance: Kanamycin, 50 μg/mL
  Growth temperature: 37°C
  Growth strain: DH5alpha
  Copy number: High Copy
Gene/Insert
  Gene/Insert name: MLH1:JMC01L-F09:C205690 (alt name: PDB ID: 4P7A)
  Species: H. sapiens (human)
  Insert size (bp): 1041
  Mutation: See comments
  GenBank ID: gi|28559089
  Entrez Gene: MLH1 (a.k.a. COCA2, FCC2, HNPCC, HNPCC2, LYNCH2, MLH-1, MMRCS1, hMLH1)
  Promoter: T7
  Tag / fusion protein: MHHHHHHSSGRENLYFQG (N terminal on backbone); 6xHis (C terminal on backbone)
  Cloning method: Ligation Independent Cloning
  Sequencing primers: 5′ T7; 3′ T7 Terminal
Terms and licenses: Academic/Nonprofit Terms; Industry Terms: Not Available to Industry
How to cite: 4P7A was a gift from Cheryl Arrowsmith (Addgene plasmid # 61954 ; http://n2t.net/addgene:61954 ; RRID:Addgene_61954)
